>Addgene plasmid #63389 | pFusX3-44 | depositor partial sequence | sequence record 105296 | pFusX3_GGT
AGTCTTAAGCGTCTCCATGGCCTGACCCCGGACCAAGTGGTGGCTATCGCCAGCAACAATGGCGGCAAGC
AAGCGCTCGAAACGGTGCAGCGGCTGTTGCCGGTGCTGTGCCAGGACCATGGCCTCACACCCGATCAGGT
CGTGGCTATCGCCAGCAACAATGGCGGCAAGCAAGCGCTCGAAACGGTGCAGCGGCTGTTGCCGGTGCTG
TGCCAGGACCATGGCCTGACCCCGGACCAAGTGGTGGCTATCGCCAGCAACGGTGGCGGCAAGCAAGCGC
TCGAAACGGTGCAGCGGCTGTTGCCGGTGCTGTGCCAGGACCATGGCCTGCGAGACGTC
