>Addgene plasmid #63389 | pFusX3-44 | depositor partial sequence | sequence record 105297 | FusX3
CGTCTCCATGGCCTGACCCCGGACCAAGTGGTGGCTATCGAGACCGGCGCCGCTACGGGCGCGTCCCATT
CGCCATTCAGGCTGCGCAACTGTTGGGAAGGGCGATCGGTGCGGGCTCTTCGCTATTACGCCAGCTGGCG
AAAGGGGGATGTGCTGCAAGGCGATTAAGTTGGGAACGCCAGGGTTTTCCCAGTCACGACGTTGTAAAAC
GACGGCCAGTGAGCGCGCGTAATCGACTCACTATAGGGCGAATTGGGTACCGGGCCCCCCCTCGAGGTCC
TCCAGCTTTTGTTCCCTTTAGTGAGGGTTAATTGCGCGCTTGGCGTAATCATGGTCATAGCTGTTTCCTG
TGTGAAATTGTTATCCGCTCACAATTCCACACAACATACGAGCCGGAAGCATAAAGTGTAAAGCCTGGGG
TGCCTAATGAGTGAGCTAACTCACATTAATTGCGTTGCGCTCACTGCCCGCTTTCCACCGGTGGTCTCTG
GCGGCAAGCAAGCGCTCGAAACGGTGCAGCGGCTGTTGCCGGTGCTGTGCCAGGACCATGGCCTGCGAGA
CGTCTAGACCAGCCAGGACAGAAATGCCTCGACTTCGCTGCTACCCAAGGTTGCCGGGTGACGCACACCG
TGGAAACGGATGAAGGCACGAACCCAGTGGACATAAGCCTGTTCGGTTCGTAAGCTGTAATGCAAGTAGC
GTATGCGCTCACGCAACTGGTCCAGAACCTTGACCGAACGCAGCGGTGGTAACGGCGCAGTGGCGGTTTT
CATGGCTTGTTATGACTGTTTTTTTGGGGTACAGTCTATGCCTCGGGCATCCAAGCAGCAAGCGCGTTAC
GCCGTGGGTCGATGTTTGATGTTATGGAGCAGCAACGATGTTACGCAGCAGGGCAGTCGCCCTAAAACAA
AGTTAAACATTATGAGGGAAGCGGTGATCGCCGAAGTATCGACTCAACTATCAGAGGTAGTTGGCGTCAT
CGAGCGCCATCTCGAACCGACGTTGCTGGCCGTACATTTGTACGGCTCCGCAGTGGATGGCGGCCTGAAG
CCACACAGTGATATTGATTTGCTGGTTACGGTGACCGTAAGGCTTGATGAAACAACGCGGCGAGCTTTGA
TCAACGACCTTTTGGAAACTTCGGCTTCCCCTGGAGAGAGCGAGATTCTCCGCGCTGTAGAAGTCACCAT
TGTTGTGCACGACGACATCATTCCGTGGCGTTATCCAGCTAAGCGCGAACTGCAATTTGGAGAATGGCAG
CGCAATGACATTCTTGCAGGTATCTTCGAGCCAGCCACGATCGACATTGATCTGGCTATCTTGCTGACAA
AAGCAAGAGAACATAGCGTTGCCTTGGTAGGTCCAGCGGCGGAGGAACTCTTTGATCCGGTTCCTGAACA
GGATCTATTTGAGGCGCTAAATGAAACCTTAACGCTATGGAACTCGCCGCCCGACTGGGCTGGCGATGAG
CGAAATGTAGTGCTTACGTTGTCCCGCATTTGGTACAGCGCAGTAACCGGCAAAATCGCGCCGAAGGATG
TCGCTGCCGACTGGGCAATGGAGCGCCTGCCGGCCCAGTATCAGCCCGTCATACTTGAAGCTAGACAGGC
TTATCTTGGACAAGAAGAAGATCGCTTGGCCTCGCGCGCAGATCAGTTGGAAGAATTTGTCCACTACGTG
AAAGGCGAGATCACCAAGGTAGTCGGCAAATAACCCTCGAGCCACCCATGACCAAAATCCCTTAACGTGA
GTTACGCGTCGTTCCACTGAGCGTCAGACCCCGTAGAAAAGATCAAAGGATCTTCTTGAGATCCTTTTTT
TCTGCGCGTAATCTGCTGCTTGCAAACAAAAAAACCACCGCTACCAGCGGTGGTTTGTTTGCCGGATCAA
GAGCTACCAACTCTTTTTCCGAAGGTAACTGGCTTCAGCAGAGCGCAGATACCAAATACTGTCCTTCTAG
TGTAGCCGTAGTTAGGCCACCACTTCAAGAACTCTGTAGCACCGCCTACATACCTCGCTCTGCTAATCCT
GTTACCAGTGGCTGCTGCCAGTGGCGATAAGTCGTGTCTTACCGGGTTGGACTCAAGACGATAGTTACCG
GATAAGGCGCAGCGGTCGGGCTGAACGGGGGGTTCGTGCACACAGCCCAGCTTGGAGCGAACGACCTACA
CCGAACTGAGATACCTACAGCGTGAGCATTGAGAAAGCGCCACGCTTCCCGAAGGGAGAAAGGCGGACAG
GTATCCGGTAAGCGGCAGGGTCGGAACAGGAGAGCGCACGAGGGAGCTTCCAGGGGGAAACGCCTGGTAT
CTTTATAGTCCTGTCGGGTTTCGCCACCTCTGACTTGAGCGTCGATTTTTGTGATGCTCGTCAGGGGGGC
GGAGCCTATGGAAAAACGCCAGCAACGCGGCCTTTTTACGGTTCCTGGCCTTTTGCTGGCCTTTTGCTCA
CATGTTCTTTCCTGCGTTATCCCCTGATTCTGTGGATAACCGTATTACCGCCTTTGAGTGAGCTGATACC
GCTCGCCGCAGCCGAACGACCGAGCGCAGCGAGTCAGTGAGCGAGGAAGCGGAAGAGCGCCCAATACGCA
AACCGCCTCTCCCCGCGCGTTGGCCGATTCATTAATGCAGCTGGCACGACAGGTTTCCCGACTGGAAAGC
GGGCAGTGAGCGCAACGCAATTAATACGCGTACCGCTAGCCAGGAAGAGTTTGTAGAAACGCAAAAAGGC
CATCCGTCAGGATGGCCTTCTGCTTAGTTTGATGCCTGGCAGTTTATGGCGGGCGTCCTGCCCGCCACCC
TCCGGGCCGTTGCTTCACAACGTTCAAATCCGCTCCCGGCGGATTTGTCCTACTCAGGAGAGCGTTCACC
GACAAACAACAGATAAAACGAAAGGCCCAGTCTTCCGACTGAGCCTTTCGTTTTATTTGATGCCTGGCAG
TTCCCTACTCTCGCGTTAACGCTAGCATGGATGTTTTCCCAGTCACGACGTTGTAAAACGACGGCCAGTC
TTAAG
