>Addgene plasmid #63389 | pFusX3-44 | addgene partial sequence | sequence record 115477 | pCR8_R1 5'-cgaaccgaacaggcttatgt-3'
GTGCGTCACCCGGCAACCTTGGGTAGCAGCGAAGTCGAGGCATTTCTGTCCTGGCTGGTCTAGACGTCTC
GCAGGCCATGGTCCTGGCACAGCACCGGCAACAGCCGCTGCACCGTTTCGAGCGCTTGCTTGCCGCCACC
GTTGCTGGCGATAGCCACCACTTGGTCCGGGGTCAGGCCATGGTCCTGGCACAGCACCGGCAACAGCCGC
TGCACCGTTTCGAGCGCTTGCTTGCCGCCATTGTTGCTGGCGATAGCCACGACCTGATCGGGTGTGAGGC
CATGGTCCTGGCACAGCACCGGCAACAGCCGCTGCACCGTTTCGAGCGCTTGCTTGCCGCCATTGTTGCT
GGCGATAGCCACCACTTGGTCCGGGGTCAGGCCATGGAGACGCTTAAGACTGGCCGTCGTTTTACAACGT
CGTGACTGGGAAAACATCCATGCTAGCGTTAACGCGAGAGTAGGGAACTGCCAGGCATCAAATAAAACGA
AAGGCTCAGTCGGAAGACTGGGCCTTTCGTTTTATCTGTTGTTTGTCGGTGAACGCTCTCCTGAGTAGGA
CAAATCCGCCGGGAGCGGATTTGAACGTTGTGAAGCAACGGCCCGGAGGGTGGCGGGCAGGACGCCCGCC
ATAAACTGCCAGGCATCAAACTAAGCAGAAGGCCATCCTGACGGATGGCCTTTTTGCGTTTCTA
