[The description below was written by a language model from this plasmid's Addgene catalogue record.]
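Description:
pFusX3-44 is a bacterial library plasmid from the FusX system, a one-step method for assembling TALE (transcription activator-like effector) repeat arrays for TALEN construction. It is built on the FusX3 backbone, recorded as about 3 kb without the insert, and is maintained as a high-copy plasmid in E. coli under spectinomycin selection. The record does not name the origin of replication and no feature table is provided, so the detailed layout of the backbone cannot be described here. The listed sequencing primers are pCR8-type primers, which hints at a pCR8-related vector, but the record does not say so explicitly.

The insert is a synthetic, pre-assembled trimer of TALE repeats carrying the repeat-variable diresidues NN, NN and NG. Under the standard TALE recognition code these specify the bases G, G and T, which matches the alternative name X3_GGT. The trimer fills RVD positions 7 to 9 of the final array. It was cloned through BsaI sites that were destroyed in the process, as is typical of Golden Gate-style cloning with type IIS enzymes.

The plasmid has no expression function of its own, and no promoter, tag or reporter is recorded. It serves as one member of a position-specific library from which a user picks the trimer matching the target sequence at positions 7 to 9. That trimer is then combined with corresponding modules for the other positions to build a complete DNA-binding domain in a receiving TALEN vector for genome-editing applications.
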