Addgene plasmid #63389: pFusX3-44
Purpose: Encodes RVD positions 7-9 in TALEN assembly
Depositing lab: Stephen Ekker. Depositing organization: Mayo Foundation for Medical Education and Research. Publication: FusX: A rapid one-step TALE assembly system for genome science. Ma AC, McNulty MS, Tanya PL, Jarryd CM, Martinez-Galvez G, Argue DP, Lee HB, Urban MD, Bullard CE, Blackburn PR, Man TK, Clark KJ, Ekker SC. Hum Gene Ther. 2016 Jun;27(6):451-63. doi: 10.1089/hum.2015.172 PubMed 26854857.
Backbone
  Vector backbone: FusX3
  Backbone size w/o insert (bp): 3015
  Vector type: TALEN
Growth in bacteria
  Bacterial resistance: Spectinomycin, 50 μg/mL
  Growth temperature: 37°C
  Growth strain: DH5alpha
  Copy number: High Copy
Gene/Insert
  Gene/Insert name: NN NN NG (alt name: X3_GGT)
  Species: Synthetic
  Mutation: none
  Cloning method: Restriction Enzyme; 5′ cloning site BsaI (destroyed during cloning); 3′ cloning site BsaI (destroyed during cloning)
  Sequencing primers: 5′ pCR8_F1; 3′ pCR8_R1
Terms and licenses: Academic/Nonprofit Terms; Industry Terms: Not Available to Industry
How to cite: pFusX3-44 was a gift from Stephen Ekker (Addgene plasmid # 63389 ; http://n2t.net/addgene:63389 ; RRID:Addgene_63389)
